>Addgene plasmid #236120 | CMV-TO-g0 (FLP-IN) | addgene full sequence | sequence record 468455 | Addgene NGS Result
GAAGATCCTTTGATCTTTTCTACGGGGTCTGACGCTCAGTGGAACGAAAACTCACGTTAAGGGATTTTGG
TCATGAGATTATCAAAAAGGATCTTCACCTAGATCCTTTTAAATTAAAAATGAAGTTTTAAATCAATCTA
AAGTATATATGAGTAAACTTGGTCTGACAGTTACCAATGCTTAATCAGTGAGGCACCTATCTCAGCGATC
TGTCTATTTCGTTCATCCATAGTTGCCTGACTCCCCGTCGTGTAGATAACTACGATACGGGAGGGCTTAC
CATCTGGCCCCAGTGCTGCAATGATACCGCGAGACCCACGCTCACCGGCTCCAGATTTATCAGCAATAAA
CCAGCCAGCCGGAAGGGCCGAGCGCAGAAGTGGTCCTGCAACTTTATCCGCCTCCATCCAGTCTATTAAT
TGTTGCCGGGAAGCTAGAGTAAGTAGTTCGCCAGTTAATAGTTTGCGCAACGTTGTTGCCATTGCTACAG
GCATCGTGGTGTCACGCTCGTCGTTTGGTATGGCTTCATTCAGCTCCGGTTCCCAACGATCAAGGCGAGT
TACATGATCCCCCATGTTGTGCAAAAAAGCGGTTAGCTCCTTCGGTCCTCCGATCGTTGTCAGAAGTAAG
TTGGCCGCAGTGTTATCACTCATGGTTATGGCAGCACTGCATAATTCTCTTACTGTCATGCCATCCGTAA
GATGCTTTTCTGTGACTGGTGAGTACTCAACCAAGTCATTCTGAGAATAGTGTATGCGGCGACCGAGTTG
CTCTTGCCCGGCGTCAATACGGGATAATACCGCGCCACATAGCAGAACTTTAAAAGTGCTCATCATTGGA
AAACGTTCTTCGGGGCGAAAACTCTCAAGGATCTTACCGCTGTTGAGATCCAGTTCGATGTAACCCACTC
GTGCACCCAACTGATCTTCAGCATCTTTTACTTTCACCAGCGTTTCTGGGTGAGCAAAAACAGGAAGGCA
AAATGCCGCAAAAAAGGGAATAAGGGCGACACGGAAATGTTGAATACTCATACTCTTCCTTTTTCAATAT
TATTGAAGCATTTATCAGGGTTATTGTCTCATGAGCGGATACATATTTGAATGTATTTAGAAAAATAAAC
AAATAGGGGTTCCGCGCACATTTCCCCGAAAAGTGCCACCTGACGTCGACGGATCGGGAGATCTCCCGAT
CCCCTATGGTGCACTCTCAGTACAATCTGCTCTGATGCCGCATAGTTAAGCCAGTATCTGCTCCCTGCTT
GTGTGTTGGAGGTCGCTGAGTAGTGCGCGAGCAAAATTTAAGCTACAACAAGGCAAGGCTTGACCGACAA
TTGCATGAAGAATCTGCTTAGGGTTAGGCGTTTTGCGCTGCTTCGTACGGGCCAGATATACGCGTTGACA
TTGATTATTGACTAGTTATTAATAGTAATCAATTACGGGGTCATTAGTTCATAGCCCATATATGGAGTTC
CGCGTTACATAACTTACGGTAAATGGCCCGCCTGGCTGACCGCCCAACGACCCCCGCCCATTGACGTCAA
TAATGACGTATGTTCCCATAGTAACGCCAATAGGGACTTTCCATTGACGTCAATGGGTGGAGTATTTACG
GTAAACTGCCCACTTGGCAGTACATCAAGTGTATCATATGCCAAGTACGCCCCCTATTGACGTCAATGAC
GGTAAATGGCCCGCCTGGCATTATGCCCAGTACATGACCTTATGGGACTTTCCTACTTGGCAGTACATCT
ACGTATTAGTCATCGCTATTACCATGGTGATGCGGTTTTGGCAGTACATCAATGGGCGTGGATAGCGGTT
TGACTCACGGGGATTTCCAAGTCTCCACCCCATTGACGTCAATGGGAGTTTGTTTTGGCACCAAAATCAA
CGGGACTTTCCAAAATGTCGTAACAACTCCGCCCCATTGACGCAAATGGGCGGTAGGCGTGTACGGTGGG
AGGTCTATATAAGCAGAGCTCTCCCTATCAGTGATAGAGATCTCCCTATCAGTGATAGAGATCGTCGACG
AGCTCGTTTAGTGAACCGTCAGATCGCCTGGAGACGCCATCCACGCTGTTTTGACCTCCATAGAAGACAC
CGGGACCGATCCAGCCTCCGGACTCTAGCGTTTAAACTTAAGCTTGTGGACCTGATGAGTCCGTGAGGAC
GAAACGAGTAAGCTCGTCGTCCACCCCACAGTGGTTTTAGAGCTAGAAATAGCAAGTTAAAATAAGGCTA
GTCCGTTATCAACTTGAAAAAGTGGCACCGAGTCGGTGCTTTTGGCCGGCATGGTCCCAGCCTCCTCGCT
GGCGCCGGCTGGGCAACATGCTTCGGCATGGCGAATGGGACGCTCGAGGAGGGCCCGAACAAAAACTCAT
CTCAGAAGAGGATCTGAATAGCGCCGTCGACCATCATCATAATCATCATTGAGTTTAAACCCGCTGATCA
GCCTCGACTGTGCCTTCTAGTTGCCAGCCATCTGTTGTTTGCCCCTCCCCCGTGCCTTCCTTGACCCTGG
AAGGTGCCACTCCCACTGTCCTTTCCTAATAAAATGAGGAAATTGCATCGCATTGTCTGAGTAGGTGTCA
TTCTATTCTGGGGGGTGGGGTGGGGCAGGACAGCAAGGGGGAGGATTGGGAAGACAATAGCAGGCATGCT
GGGGATGCGGTGGGCTCTATGGAGATCTATCGATGTTCTGGGGATGCGGTGGGCTCTATGGCTTCTGAGG
CGGAAAGAACCAGCTGGGGCTCTAGGGGGTATCCCC
[124 nt withheld, positions 2767-2890]
C
[91 nt withheld, positions 2892-2982]
AGGGTGATGGTTCACGTACCTAGAAGTTCCTATTCCGAAGTTCCTATTCTCTAGAAAGTATAGGAACTTC
CTTGGCCAAAAAGCCTGAACTCACCGCGACGTCTGTCGAGAAGTTTCTGATCGAAAAGTTCGACAGCGTC
TCCGACCTGATGCAGCTCTCGGAGGGCGAAGAATCTCGTGCTTTCAGCTTCGATGTAGGAGGGCGTGGAT
ATGTCCTGCGGGTAAATAGCTGCGCCGATGGTTTCTACAAAGATCGTTATGTTTATCGGCACTTTGCATC
GGCCGCGCTCCCGATTCCGGAAGTGCTTGACATTGGGGAATTCAGCGAGAGCCTGACCTATTGCATCTCC
CGCCGTGCACAGGGTGTCACGTTGCAAGACCTGCCTGAAACCGAACTGCCCGCTGTTCTGCAGCCGGTCG
CGGAGGCCATGGATGCGATCGCTGCGGCCGATCTTAGCCAGACGAGCGGGTTCGGCCCATTCGGACCGCA
AGGAATCGGTCAATACACTACATGGCGTGATTTCATATGCGCGATTGCTGATCCCCATGTGTATCACTGG
CAAACTGTGATGGACGACACCGTCAGTGCGTCCGTCGCGCAGGCTCTCGATGAGCTGATGCTTTGGGCCG
AGGACTGCCCCGAAGTCCGGCACCTCGTGCACGCGGATTTCGGCTCCAACAATGTCCTGACGGACAATGG
CCGCATAACAGCGGTCATTGACTGGAGCGAGGCGATGTTCGGGGATTCCCAATACGAGGTCGCCAACATC
TTCTTCTGGAGGCCGTGGTTGGCTTGTATGGAGCAGCAGACGCGCTACTTCGAGCGGAGGCATCCGGAGC
TTGCAGGATCGCCGCGGCTCCGGGCGTATATGCTCCGCATTGGTCTTGACCAACTCTATCAGAGCTTGGT
TGACGGCAATTTCGATGATGCAGCTTGGGCGCAGGGTCGATGCGACGCAATCGTCCGATCCGGAGCCGGG
ACTGTCGGGCGTACACAAATCGCCCGCAGAAGCGCGGCCGTCTGGACCGATGGCTGTGTAGAAGTACTCG
CCGATAGTGGAAACCGACGCCCCAGCACTCGTCCGAGGGCAAAGGAATAGCACGTACTACGAGATTTCGA
TTCCACCGCCGCCTTCTATGAAAGGTTGGGCTTCGGAATCGTTTTCCGGGACGCCGGCTGGATGATCCTC
CAGCGCGGGGATCTCATGCTGGAGTTCTTCGCCCACCCCAACTTGTTTATTGCAGCTTATAATGGTTACA
AATAAAGCAATAGCATCACAAATTTCACAAATAAAGCATTTTTTTCACTGCATTCTAGTTGTGGTTTGTC
CAAACTCATCAATGTATCTTATCATGTCTGTATACCGTCGACCTCTAGCTAGAGCTTGGCGTAATCATGG
TCATAGCTGTTTCCTGTGTGAAATTGTTATCCGCTCACAATTCCACACAACATACGAGCCGGAAGCATAA
AGTGTAAAGCCTGGGGTGCCTAATGAGTGAGCTAACTCACATTAATTGCGTTGCGCTCACTGCCCGCTTT
CCAGTCGGGAAACCTGTCGTGCCAGCTGCATTAATGAATCGGCCAACGCGCGGGGAGAGGCGGTTTGCGT
ATTGGGCGCTCTTCCGCTTCCTCGCTCACTGACTCGCTGCGCTCGGTCGTTCGGCTGCGGCGAGCGGTAT
CAGCTCACTCAAAGGCGGTAATACGGTTATCCACAGAATCAGGGGATAACGCAGGAAAGAACATGTGAGC
AAAAGGCCAGCAAAAGGCCAGGAACCGTAAAAAGGCCGCGTTGCTGGCGTTTTTCCATAGGCTCCGCCCC
CCTGACGAGCATCACAAAAATCGACGCTCAAGTCAGAGGTGGCGAAACCCGACAGGACTATAAAGATACC
AGGCGTTTCCCCCTGGAAGCTCCCTCGTGCGCTCTCCTGTTCCGACCCTGCCGCTTACCGGATACCTGTC
CGCCTTTCTCCCTTCGGGAAGCGTGGCGCTTTCTCATAGCTCACGCTGTAGGTATCTCAGTTCGGTGTAG
GTCGTTCGCTCCAAGCTGGGCTGTGTGCACGAACCCCCCGTTCAGCCCGACCGCTGCGCCTTATCCGGTA
ACTATCGTCTTGAGTCCAACCCGGTAAGACACGACTTATCGCCACTGGCAGCAGCCACTGGTAACAGGAT
TAGCAGAGCGAGGTATGTAGGCGGTGCTACAGAGTTCTTGAAGTGGTGGCCTAACTACGGCTACACTAGA
AGAACAGTATTTGGTATCTGCGCTCTGCTGAAGCCAGTTACCTTCGGAAAAAGAGTTGGTAGCTCTTGAT
CCGGCAAACAAACCACCGCTGGTAGCGGTGGTTTTTTTGTTTGCAAGCAGCAGATTACGCGCAGAAAAAA
AGGATCTCAA
Features (pLannotate 1.2.2; 23 found; start..end, strand, type, name):
    171..1031    -  CDS            AmpR: β-lactamase; bla; confers resistance to ampicillin, carbenicillin, and related antibiotics
   1032..1136    -  promoter       AmpR promoter: bla
   1195..1247    -  misc_feature   bom (fragment): basis of mobility region from pBR322
   1397..1776    +  enhancer       CMV enhancer: human cytomegalovirus immediate early enhancer
   1777..1980    +  promoter       CMV promoter: human cytomegalovirus (CMV) immediate early promoter
   1982..2001    +  promoter       PLtetO-1 promoter (fragment): modified phage lambda PL promoter with tet operator sites (Lutz and Bujard, 1997)
   2003..2022    +  promoter       PLtetO-1 promoter (fragment): modified phage lambda PL promoter with tet operator sites (Lutz and Bujard, 1997)
   2030..2063    +  promoter       TRE3GV promoter (fragment): 3rd-generation Tet-responsive promoter that can be activated by binding of Tet-On® 3G, optimized for retroviral and lentiviral vectors
   2152..2175    +  misc_RNA       sTRSV HHRz (fragment): hammerhead ribozyme from the tobacco ringspot virus satellite RNA (Khvorova et al., 2003)
   2204..2279    +  misc_RNA       gRNA scaffold: guide RNA scaffold for the Streptococcus pyogenes CRISPR/Cas9 system
   2458..2682    +  polyA_signal   bGH poly(A) signal: bovine growth hormone polyadenylation signal
   2698..2721    +  polyA_signal   bGH poly(A) signal (fragment): bovine growth hormone polyadenylation signal
   2725..2746    +  promoter       SV40 promoter (fragment): SV40 enhancer and early promoter
   2767..3000    +  rep_origin     f1 ori (fragment) (sequence partly withheld): f1 bacteriophage origin of replication; arrow indicates direction of (+) strand synthesis
   3005..3052    +  protein_bind   FRT: FLP-mediated recombination occurs in the 8-bp core sequence TCTAGAAA (Turan and Bode, 2011). FLP recombinase from the Saccharomyces cerevisiae 2μ plasmid
   3060..4082    +  CDS            HygR: aminoglycoside phosphotransferase from E. coli; aph(4)-Ia; confers resistance to hygromycin
   4092..4217    +  CDS            ble (fragment): BLE_KLEPN - Experimental evidence at protein level: Swiss-Prot protein existence level 1. Binding protein with a strong affinity to the bleomycin family of antibiotics. Binds to CL990; an antimitotic-antibiotic compound. From Klebsiella pneumoniae.
   4212..4333    +  polyA_signal   SV40 poly(A) signal: SV40 polyadenylation signal
   4406..4422    -  protein_bind   lac operator: The lac repressor binds to the lac operator to inhibit transcription in E. coli. This inhibition can be relieved by adding lactose or isopropyl-β-D-thiogalactopyranoside (IPTG). lac repressor encoded by lacI
   4430..4460    -  promoter       lac promoter: promoter for the E. coli lac operon
   4475..4496    -  protein_bind   CAP binding site: CAP binding activates transcription in the presence of cAMP. E. coli catabolite activator protein
   4509..4601    -  CDS            lacI (fragment): lac repressor; lacI; The lac repressor binds to the lac operator to inhibit transcription in E. coli. This inhibition can be relieved by adding lactose or isopropyl-β-D-thiogalactopyranoside (IPTG).
   4784..5372    -  rep_origin     ori: high-copy-number ColE1/pMB1/pBR322/pUC origin of replication
