[The description below was written by a language model from this plasmid's Addgene catalogue record and pLannotate feature annotations shown in this document.]
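Description:
CMV-TO-g0 (FLP-IN) is a mammalian expression plasmid of about 5.4 kb built on a Flp-In-type backbone. It is propagated in E. coli through a high-copy ColE1/pUC origin with ampicillin selection from the β-lactamase gene. The payload is a synthetic guide RNA, g0, transcribed from a tetracycline-operator-controlled CMV promoter. The feature table shows the CMV immediate-early enhancer and promoter followed directly by two short tet operator matches, which pLannotate labels as PLtetO-1 fragments. These correspond to the two TetR binding sites named in the record. In cells expressing TetR this arrangement represses transcription until tetracycline or doxycycline is added, and in cells lacking TetR the promoter is constitutive.

Downstream of the promoter are a fragment of the sTRSV hammerhead ribozyme, an S. pyogenes Cas9 gRNA scaffold and a bGH polyadenylation signal. A ribozyme next to the guide is a common way to trim a guide RNA out of a Pol II transcript, though the record does not describe the processing scheme or any 3' processing element.

The backbone also carries an FRT site immediately upstream of a hygromycin resistance coding sequence with no annotated promoter of its own, followed by an SV40 poly(A) signal. This is the usual Flp-In design, in which FLP-mediated integration at a genomic FRT landing pad activates the marker. The catalogue lists puromycin as the mammalian selectable marker, but the sequenced record shows only HygR and no puromycin gene, so the two sources disagree. According to the depositor, the plasmid serves as a filler to equalize total plasmid mass across transfection conditions.
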