Addgene plasmid #236120: CMV-TO-g0 (FLP-IN)
Purpose: Plasmid encoding g0 guide RNA under control of CMV promoter with two TetR binding sites, used to equalize plasmid masses for transfection
Depositing lab: Xiaojing Gao. Depositing organization: Stanford University. Publication: Machine-guided dual-objective protein engineering for deimmunization and therapeutic functions. Wolfsberg E, Paul JS, Tycko J, Chen B, Bassik MC, Bintu L, Alizadeh AA, Gao XJ. Cell Syst. 2025 Jul 16;16(7):101299. doi: 10.1016/j.cels.2025.101299. Epub 2025 Jun 3. PubMed 40466641.
Backbone
  Vector backbone: FLP-IN
  Vector type: Mammalian Expression
  Selectable markers: Puromycin
Growth in bacteria
  Bacterial resistance: Ampicillin, 100 μg/mL
  Growth temperature: 37°C
  Growth strain: DH5alpha
  Copy number: High Copy
Gene/Insert
  Gene/Insert name: g0
  gRNA/shRNA sequence: GTCCACCCCACAGTG
  Species: Synthetic
  Promoter: CMV promoter with two TetR binding sites
  Cloning method: Gibson Cloning
Terms and licenses: Academic/Nonprofit Terms; Industry Terms: Not Available to Industry
Depositor comments: See https://benchling.com/s/seq-9yHPUJptiYM0E6uZh4AV?m=slm-d208K5Tc4Y64jSf6JDKG for annotated sequence. Please visit https://doi.org/10.1101/2025.02.24.639918 for bioRxiv preprint.
How to cite: CMV-TO-g0 (FLP-IN) was a gift from Xiaojing Gao (Addgene plasmid # 236120 ; http://n2t.net/addgene:236120 ; RRID:Addgene_236120)
